Addgene plasmid #128411: pNM261
Purpose: Vanillic acid inducible production of lysostaphin. LsyT with no signaling peptide for secretion.
Depositing lab: Christopher Voigt. Depositing organization: Massachusetts Institute of Technology. Publication: Resilient living materials built by printing bacterial spores. Gonzalez LM, Mukhitov N, Voigt CA. Nat Chem Biol. 2019 Dec 2. pii: 10.1038/s41589-019-0412-5. doi: 10.1038/s41589-019-0412-5. PubMed 31792444.
Backbone
  Vector backbone: pLG320
  Backbone size w/o insert (bp): 7657
  Total vector size (bp): 8395
  Vector type: Bacterial Expression
Growth in bacteria
  Bacterial resistance: Ampicillin, 100 μg/mL
  Growth temperature: 37°C
  Growth strain: DH5alpha
  Copy number: High Copy
Gene/Insert
  Gene/Insert name: Lysostaphin
  Species: Staphylococcus simulans
  Entrez Gene: epr (a.k.a. pACK1_p44)
  Promoter: Pspank(V)
  Cloning method: Gibson Cloning
  Sequencing primers: 5′ caaatccgccgctctagctaag; 3′ gacccggtttaatacgagg
Terms and licenses: Academic/Nonprofit Terms; Industry Terms: Not Available to Industry
How to cite: pNM261 was a gift from Christopher Voigt (Addgene plasmid # 128411 ; http://n2t.net/addgene:128411 ; RRID:Addgene_128411)
