[The description below was written by a language model from this plasmid's Addgene catalogue record and pLannotate feature annotations shown in this document.]
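Description:
pNM261 is a bacterial expression plasmid built on the pLG320 backbone (about 8.4 kb in total) for vanillic acid-inducible production of lysostaphin, the Staphylococcus simulans glycyl-glycine endopeptidase that lyses staphylococci by cleaving the polyglycine cross-bridges of their peptidoglycan. It is propagated in E. coli as a high-copy plasmid through a ColE1/pUC-type origin and selected with ampicillin via the bla gene and its native promoter. The feature tables also show a spectinomycin resistance gene (spc/aad9) and fragments of the Bacillus subtilis amyE gene lying on either side of the marker and expression cassette. This is the layout of an integration vector that inserts by double crossover at the amyE locus of B. subtilis, which fits the associated work on printed bacterial spores, although the catalogue fields do not state this explicitly.

The lysostaphin coding sequence is annotated by homology as a fragment of the related ALE-1 enzyme. According to the record it carries no signal peptide for secretion, so the enzyme is not expected to be exported, and the plasmid probably serves as a non-secreting counterpart to secreted versions. Expression is driven by the Pspank(V) promoter, which is named in the catalogue but not annotated in the feature tables. Upstream rrnB T1/T2 and lambda t0 terminators insulate the cassette from read-through. An sTRSV hammerhead ribozyme precedes the coding sequence and likely acts as a self-cleaving insulator that standardises the 5′ end of the transcript. A full lambda t0 terminator closes the unit. No vanillic acid-responsive repressor is annotated, so the record does not show where the regulator is encoded. Several short hits to unrelated genes between the origin and amyE appear to be spurious matches. The depositor and sequencing-derived records differ by only a few bases and have the same architecture.
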