Features (pLannotate 1.2.2; 21 found; start..end, strand, type, name):
    106..210     +  promoter       AmpR promoter: bla
    211..1068    +  CDS            bla: BLAT_ECOLX - Experimental evidence at protein level: Swiss-Prot protein existence level 1. TEM-type are the most prevalent beta-lactamases in enterobacteria; they hydrolyze the beta-lactam bond in susceptible beta-lactam antibiotics, thus conferring resistance to penicillins and cephalosporins. TEM-3 and TEM-4 are capable of hydrolyzing cefotaxime and ceftazidime. TEM-5 is capable of hydrolyzing ceftazidime. TEM-6 is capable of hydrolyzing ceftazidime and aztreonam. TEM-8/CAZ-2, TEM- 16/CAZ-7 and TEM-24/CAZ-6 are markedly active against ceftazidime. IRT- 4 shows resistance to beta-lactamase in
   1242..1830    +  rep_origin     ori: high-copy-number ColE1/pMB1/pBR322/pUC origin of replication
   1854..1943    +  CDS            str (fragment): STR_KLEPN - Protein inferred from homology: Swiss-Prot protein existence level 3. The aminoglycoside phosphotransferases achieve inactivation of their antibiotic substrates by phosphorylation. From Klebsiella pneumoniae.
   2010..2069    +  CDS            ENDON_BPT5 (fragment): Experimental evidence at transcript level: Swiss-Prot protein existence level 2. Endonuclease responsible for the single-chain interruptions (nicks) located at specific positions in the minus strand of the viral genome. From Escherichia phage T5 (Enterobacteria phage T5).
   2065..2166    +  CDS            RAF1 (fragment): RAF_YEAST - Experimental evidence at transcript level: Swiss-Prot protein existence level 2. Antagonizes transcriptional repression of recombinase FLP by REP1-REP2. May play a role in plasmid partitioning. From Saccharomyces cerevisiae (strain ATCC 204508 / S288c) (Baker's yeast).
   2298..2334    +  CDS            NeoR/KanR (fragment): aminoglycoside phosphotransferase confers resistance to neomycin, kanamycin, and G418 (Geneticin®)
   2345..2527    +  CDS            D20 (fragment): CAPSD_BPT5 - Experimental evidence at protein level: Swiss-Prot protein existence level 1. Major capsid protein that self-associates to form 120 hexamers and 11 pentamers, building the T=13 icosahedral capsid which about 860 Angstroms in diameter. Responsible for its self-assembly into a procapsid. The phage does not need to encode a separate scaffolfing protein because its capsid protein contains the delta domain that carries that function. The capsid gains its final stability through the reorganization of the subunits that takes place upon expansion. DNA encapsidation through the portal trig
   2528..2824    -  CDS            TcR (fragment): tetracycline efflux protein; tet; confers resistance to tetracycline
   2817..2969    -  CDS            ldh (fragment): LDH_MYCPN - Experimental evidence at protein level: Swiss-Prot protein existence level 1. Catalyzes the conversion of lactate to pyruvate. From Mycoplasma pneumoniae (strain ATCC 29342 / M129).
   3138..3572    -  CDS            amyE (fragment): AMY_BACSU - Also known as amyA. Experimental evidence at protein level: Swiss-Prot protein existence level 1. From Bacillus subtilis (strain 168).
   3728..4132    -  CDS            amyA (fragment): AMY_BUTFI - Protein inferred from homology: Swiss-Prot protein existence level 3. From Butyrivibrio fibrisolvens.
   4266..5027    -  CDS            spc: S9AD_ENTFL - Also known as aad9 From Enterococcus faecalis (Streptococcus faecalis).
   5341..5427    +  terminator     rrnB T1 terminator: Escherichia coli rrnB; transcription terminator T1 from the E. coli rrnB gene
   5446..5473    +  terminator     rrnB T2 terminator: transcription terminator T2 from the E. coli rrnB gene
   5553..5573    +  terminator     lambda t0 terminator (fragment): minimal transcription terminator from phage lambda (Scholtissek and Grosse, 1987)
   5661..5710    +  misc_RNA       sTRSV HHRz: hammerhead ribozyme from the tobacco ringspot virus satellite RNA (Khvorova et al., 2003)
   5770..6492    +  CDS            ALE1_STACP (fragment): Experimental evidence at protein level: Swiss-Prot protein existence level 1. Lyses staphylococcal cells by hydrolyzing the polyglycine interpeptide bridges of the peptidoglycan. From Staphylococcus capitis.
   6494..6520    +  CDS            lacZα (fragment): LacZα fragment of β-galactosidase; lacZ fragment
   6531..6625    +  terminator     lambda t0 terminator: transcription terminator from phage lambda
   7826..8191    -  CDS            amyA (fragment): AMY_BUTFI - Protein inferred from homology: Swiss-Prot protein existence level 3. From Butyrivibrio fibrisolvens.
>Addgene plasmid #128411 | pNM261 | depositor full sequence | sequence record 246951 | pNM261 sequence 8395 bps
AATTCTTGAAGACGAAAGGGCCTCGTGATACGCCTATTTTTATAGGTTAATGTCATGATAATAATGGTTT
CTTAGACGTCAGGTGGCACTTTTCGGGGAAATGTGCGCGGAACCCCTATTTGTTTATTTTTCTAAATACA
TTCAAATATGTATCCGCTCATGAGACAATAACCCTGATAAATGCTTCAATAATATTGAAAAAGGAAGAGT
ATGAGTATTCAACATTTCCGTGTCGCCCTTATTCCCTTTTTTGCGGCATTTTGCCTTCCTGTTTTTGCTC
ACCCAGAAACGCTGGTGAAAGTAAAAGATGCTGAAGATCAGTTGGGTGCACGAGTGGGTTACATCGAACT
GGATCTCAACAGCGGTAAGATCCTTGAGAGTTTTCGCCCCGAAGAACGTTTTCCAATGATGAGCACTTTT
AAAGTTCTGCTATGTGGCGCGGTATTATCCCGTGTTGACGCCGGGCAAGAGCAACTCGGTCGCCGCATAC
ACTATTCTCAGAATGACTTGGTTGAGTACTCACCAGTCACAGAAAAGCATCTTACGGATGGCATGACAGT
AAGAGAATTATGCAGTGCTGCCATAACCATGAGTGATAACACTGCGGCCAACTTACTTCTGACAACGATC
GGAGGACCGAAGGAGCTAACCGCTTTTTTGCACAACATGGGGGATCATGTAACTCGCCTTGATCGTTGGG
AACCGGAGCTGAATGAAGCCATACCAAACGACGAGCGTGACACCACGATGCCTGCAGCAATGGCAACAAC
GTTGCGCAAACTATTAACTGGCGAACTACTTACTCTAGCTTCCCGGCAACAATTAATAGACTGGATGGAG
GCGGATAAAGTTGCAGGACCACTTCTGCGCTCGGCCCTTCCGGCTGGCTGGTTTATTGCTGATAAATCTG
GAGCCGGTGAGCGTGGGTCGCGCGGTATCATTGCAGCACTGGGGCCAGATGGTAAGCCCTCCCGTATCGT
AGTTATCTACACGACGGGGAGTCAGGCAACTATGGATGAACGAAATAGACAGATCGCTGAGATAGGTGCC
TCACTGATTAAGCATTGGTAACTGTCAGACCAAGTTTACTCATATATACTTTAGATTGATTTAAAACTTC
ATTTTTAATTTAAAAGGATCTAGGTGAAGATCCTTTTTGATAATCTCATGACCAAAATCCCTTAACGTGA
GTTTTCGTTCCACTGAGCGTCAGACCCCGTAGAAAAGATCAAAGGATCTTCTTGAGATCCTTTTTTTCTG
CGCGTAATCTGCTGCTTGCAAACAAAAAAACCACCGCTACCAGCGGTGGTTTGTTTGCCGGATCAAGAGC
TACCAACTCTTTTTCCGAAGGTAACTGGCTTCAGCAGAGCGCAGATACCAAATACTGTCCTTCTAGTGTA
GCCGTAGTTAGGCCACCACTTCAAGAACTCTGTAGCACCGCCTACATACCTCGCTCTGCTAATCCTGTTA
CCAGTGGCTGCTGCCAGTGGCGATAAGTCGTGTCTTACCGGGTTGGACTCAAGACGATAGTTACCGGATA
AGGCGCAGCGGTCGGGCTGAACGGGGGGTTCGTGCACACAGCCCAGCTTGGAGCGAACGACCTACACCGA
ACTGAGATACCTACAGCGTGAGCTATGAGAAAGCGCCACGCTTCCCGAAGGGAGAAAGGCGGACAGGTAT
CCGGTAAGCGGCAGGGTCGGAACAGGAGAGCGCACGAGGGAGCTTCCAGGGGGAAACGCCTGGTATCTTT
ATAGTCCTGTCGGGTTTCGCCACCTCTGACTTGAGCGTCGATTTTTGTGATGCTCGTCAGGGGGGCGGAG
CCTATGGAAAAACGCCAGCAACGCGGCCCGACCTCGAGCTGGATACTTCCCGTCCGCCAGGGGGACATGC
CGGCGATGCTGAAGGTCGCGCGCATTCCCGATGAAGAGGCCGGTTACCGCCTGTTTGAGGATATAGTAAT
CTTTCTAAATAGCTTTGGATTGGAGGAGTATGGCCACTAATACTAAGTTCAGCTAATAAAAAAATTTGCT
AAAGAACTCCAGCTGGATTTCACTGATGAGAATATCGTCGGAGATAAATATAATAATTCCACGGACTATA
GACTATACTAGTATACTCCGTCTACTGTACGATACACTTCCGCTCAGGTCCTTGTCCTTTAACGAGGATT
GTTACGTACGCTAATGGCGTCAAAACAAAGACTCTAGACCTAGGCCTTAAGATCTGATCATATGCATCCG
CGGGCCCGGGTTAACGCGTAATCCATGGATCAAGAGACAGGATGAGGATCGTTTCGCATGATTGAACAAG
ATGGATTGCACGCAGGTTCTCCGGTGCCCTGAATGAACTGCAGAAAGAGCTGGTAGTTGGCGCACTGTTC
GAAGAACTGCCGATGTCCAGTAAGATTCTTACTATGCTGGTTGAACCGGATGCTGGTAAAGCTACTTGGG
TTGCTGCTTCTACTTATGGTACCGATACAACTACTGGTGAGGAAGTTAAAGGAGCTCTTAAAGAAATCCA
CTTCAGTAGGTGGCCCGGCTCCATGCACCGCGACGCAACGCGGGGAGGCAGACAAGGTATAGGGCGGCGC
CTACAATCCATGCCAACCCGTTCCATGTGCTCGCCGAGGCGGCATAAATCGCCGTGACGATCAGCGGTCC
AATGATCGAAGTTAGGCTGGTAAGAGCCGCGAGCGATCCTTGAAGCTGTCCCTGATGGTCGTCATCTACC
TGCCTGGACAGCATGGCCTGCAACGCGGGCATCCCGATGCCGCCGGAAGCGAGAAGAATCATAATGGGGA
AGGCCATCCAGCCTCGCGTCGCGACTAAGAAAATGCCGTCAAATCCGCTCGCCATGACTTCACTAACGAT
GCCTTTGAAAATCTTCAAGTTCTTTTCTACTAATTCAAGGCGTGTCTCACCAGGTTTTTGGTTTGCTCCG
GCGCAAATGCAGACAATATCAGCATCCTTGCAGGGTATGTTTCTCTTTGATGTCTTTTTGTTTGTGAAGT
ATTTCACATTTATATTGTGCAACACTTCACAAACTTTTGCAAGAGAAAAGTTTTGTCTGATTTATGAACA
AAAAAGAAACCATCATTGATGGTTTCTTTCGGTAAGTCCCGTCTAGCCTTGCCCTCAATGGGGAAGAGAA
CCGCTTAAGCCCGAGTCATTATATAAACCATTTAGCACGTAATCAAAGCCAGGCTGATTCTGACCGGGCA
CTTGGGCGCTGCCATTATTAAAAATCACTTTTGCGTTGGTTGTATCCGTGTCCGCAGGCAGCGTCAGCGT
GTAAATTCCGTCTGCATTTTTAGTCATTGGTTTTCCAGGCCAAGATCCGGTCAATTCAATTACTCGGCTC
CCATCATGTTTATAGATATAAGCATTTACCTGGCTCCAATGATTCGGATTTTGATAGCCGATGGTTTTGG
CCGACGCTGGATCTCTTTTAACAAAACTGTATTTCTCGGTCCTCGTTACACCATCACTGTTCGTTCCTTT
TAACATGATGGTGTATGTTTTGCCAAATGGATCTCCTTTTCCGATTGTGAATTGATCTCCATCCTTAAAC
GCCTGTCGTCTGGTCCATTATTGATTTGATAAACGGCTTTTGTTGTATTCGCATCTGCACGCAAGGTAAT
CGTCAGTTGATCATTGAAAGAATGTGTTACACCTGTTTTGTAATTCTCAAGGAAAACATGAGGCGCTTTT
GCAATATCATCAGGATAAAGCACAGCTACAGACCTGGCATTGATCGTGCCTGTCAGTTTACCATCGTTCA
CTTGAAATGAACCCGCTCCAGCTTTATTGTCATACCTGCCATCAGGCAATTTTGTTGCCGTATTGATAGA
GACAGAGGATGAACCTGCATTTGCCAGCACAACGCCATGTGAGCCGCGCTGATTCATAAATATCTGGTTG
TTTCCATTCGGGTTCGAGAGTTCCTCAGGCTGTCCAGCCATCACATTGTGAAATCTATTGACCGCAGTGA
TAGCCTGATCTTCAAATAAAGCACTCCCGCGATCGCCTATTTGGCTTTTCCCCGGGAACCTCACACCATT
TCCGCCTCCCTCAGGTCTGGAAAAGAAAAGAGGCGTACTGCCTGAACGAGAAGCTATCACCGCCCAGCCT
AAACGGATTCCCCCTATGCAAGGGTTTATTGTTTTCTAAAATCTGATTACCAATTAGAATGAATATTTCC
CAAATATTAAATAATAAAACAAAAAAATTGAAAAAAGTGTTTCCACCATTTTTTCAATTTTTTTATAATT
TTTTTAATCTGTTATTTAAATAGTTTATAGTTAAATTTACATTTTCATTAGTCCATTCAATATTCTCTCC
AAGATAACTACGAACTGCTAACAAAATTCTCTCCCTATGTTCTAATGGAGAAGATTCAGCCACTGCATTT
CCCGCAATATCTTTTGGTATGATTTTACCCGTGTCCATAGTTAAAATCATACGGCATAAAGTTAATATAG
AGTTGGTTTCATCATCCTGATAATTATCTATTAATTCCTCTGACGAATCCATAATGGCTCTTCTCACATC
AGAAAATGGAATATCAGGTAGTAATTCCTCTAAGTCATAATTTCCGTATATTCTTTTATTTTTTCGTTTT
GCTTGGTAAAGCATTATGGTTAAATCTGAATTTAATTCCTTCTGAGGAATGTATCCTTGTTCATAAAGCT
CTTGTAACCATTCTCCATAAATAAATTCTTGTTTGGGAGGATGATTCCACGGTACCATTTCTTGCTGAAT
AATAATTGTTAATTCAATATATCGTAAGTTGCTTTTATCTCCTATTTTTTTTGAAATAGGTCTAATTTTT
TGTATAAGTATTTCTTTACTTTGATCTGTCAATGGTTCAGATACGACGACTAAAAAGTCAAGATCACTAT
TTGGTTTTAGTCCACTCTCAACTCCTGATCCAAACATGTAAGTACCAATAAGGTTATTTTTTAAATGTTT
CCGAAGTATTTTTTTCACTTTATTAATTTGTTCGTATGTATTCAAATATATCCTCCTCACTATTTTGATT
AGTACCTATTTTATATCCATAGTTGTTAATTAAATAAACTTAATTTAGTTTATTTATAGATTTCATTGGC
TTCTAAATTTTTTATCTAGATAATAATTATTTTAGTTAATTTTATTCTAGATTATATATGATATGATCTT
TCATTTCCATAAAACTAAAGTAAGTGTAAACCTATTCATTGTTTTAAAAATATCTCTTGCCAGTCACGTT
ACGTTATTAGTTATAGTTATTATAACATGTATTCACGAACGAAAATCGCCATTCGCCAGCTGCAGGAATT
CGACCTCTAGCTTGAGGCATCAAATAAAACGAAAGGCTCAGTCGAAAGACTGGGCCTTTCGTTTTATCTG
TTGTTTGTCGGTGAACGCTCTCCTGAGTAGGACAAATCCGCCGCTCTAGCTAAGCAGAAGGCCATCCTGA
CGGATGGCCTTTTTGCGTTTCTACAAACTCTTGTTAACTCTAGAGCTGCCTGCCGCGTTTCGGTGATGAA
GATCTTCCCGATGATTAATTAATTCAGAACGCTCGGTTGCCGCGGCAAGAACGTTGCTCGAGATTGGATC
CAATCATTTTGCAAAAGTTGTTGACTTTATCTACAAGGTGTGGCATATTGGATCCAATAGCTGTCACCGG
ATGTGCTTTCCGGTCTGATGAGTCCGTGAGGACGAAACAGCCTCTACAAATAATTTTGTTTAATCGGCTG
TAAAGGAGGAATTCAAAATGACACATGAACATTCAGCACAATGGTTGAATAATTACAAAAAAGGATATGG
TTACGGTCCTTATCCATTAGGTATAAATGGCGGTATGCACTACGGAGTTGATTTTTTTATGAATATTGGA
ACACCAGTAAAAGCTATTTCAAGCGGAAAAATAGTTGAAGCTGGTTGGAGTAATTACGGAGGAGGTAATC
AAATAGGTCTTATTGAAAATGATGGAGTGCATAGACAATGGTATATGCATCTAAGTAAATATAATGTTAA
AGTAGGAGATTATGTCAAAGCTGGTCAAATAATCGGTTGGTCTGGAAGCACTGGTTATTCTACAGCACCA
CATTTACACTTCCAAAGAATGGTTAATTCATTTTCAAATTCAACTGCCCAAGATCCAATGCCTTTCTTAA
AGAGCGCAGGATATGGAAAAGCAGGTGGTACAGTAACTCCAACGCCGAATACAGGTTGGAAAACAAACAA
ATATGGCACACTATATAAATCAGAGTCAGCTAGCTTCACACCTAATACAGATATAATAACAAGAACGACT
GGTCCATTTAGAAGCATGCCGCAGTCAGGAGTCTTAAAAGCAGGTCAAACAATTCATTATGATGAAGTGA
TGAAACAAGACGGTCATGTTTGGGTAGGTTATACAGGTAACAGTGGCCAACGTATTTACTTGCCTGTAAG
AACATGGAATAAATCTACTAATACTTTAGGTGTTCTTTGGGGAACTATAAAGTAACGTCGTGACTGGGAA
AACCCTGGCGACTAGTCTTGGACTCCTGTTGATAGATCCAGTAATGACCTCAGAACTCCATCTGGATTTG
TTCAGAACGCTCGGTTGCCGCCGGGCGTTTTTTATTGGTGAGAATCCAGGGGTCCCCAATAATTACGATT
TAAATTGGAGCTTAGTCGACAGCTAGCCGCATGCAAGCTAATTCGGTGGAAACGAGGTCATCATTTCCTT
CCGAAAAAACGGTTGCATTTAAATCTTACATATGTAATACTTTCAAAGACTACATTTGTAAGATTTGATG
TTTGTAGCGCCCGTCGGCTGAAAGGTGGTGAACTACTATGGACATGCCTCGTATTAAACCGGGTCAGCGT
GTTATGATGGCACTGCGTAAAATGATTGCAAGCGGTGAAATCAAAAGTGGTGAACGTATTGCAGAAATTC
CGACCGCAGCAGCACTGGGTGTTAGCCGTATGCCGGTTCGTATCGCACTGCGTTCACTGGAACAAGAAGG
TCTGGTTGTTCGTCTGGGTGCACGTGGTTATGCAGCCCGTGGTGTTAGCAGCGATCAGATTCGTGATGCA
ATTGAAGTTCGTGGTGTTCTGGAAGGTTTTGCAGCACGTCGTCTGGCAGAACGTGGTATGACCGCAGAAA
CCCATGCACGTTTTGTTGTACTGATTGCAGAAGGTGAAGCACTGTTTGCAGCCGGTCGCCTGAATGGTGA
AGATCTGGATCGTTATGCCGCATATAATCAGGCATTTCATGATACCCTGGTTAGCGCAGCAGGTAATGGT
GCAGTTGAAAGCGCACTGGCACGTAATGGTTTTGAACCGTTTGCAGCAGCCGGTGCACTGGCCCTGGATC
TGATGGACCTGTCTGCCGAATATGAACATCTGCTGGCAGCACATCGTCAGCATCAGGCAGTTCTGGATGC
AGTTAGCTGTGGTGATGCCGAAGGTGCAGAACGTATTATGCGTGATCATGCACTGGCAGCAATTCGTAAT
GCAAAAGTTTTTGAAGCAGCAGCAAGCGCAGGCGCACCGCTGGGTGCAGCATGGTCAATTCGTGCAGATT
GATAAGGATCCTAATTGGTAACGAATCAGACAATTGACGGCGCGCAACGCAATTAATGTGAGTTAGGATC
CTGAGCGCCGGTCGCTACCATTACCAGTTGGTCTGGTGTCAAAAATAATAATAACCGGGCAGGCCATGTC
TGCCCGTATTTCGCGTAAGGAAATCCATTATGTACTATTTAATTCTGCGTGACATCCCATCGATCAGACC
AGTTTTTAATTTGTGTGTTTCCATGTGTCCAGTTTGGAATACTCTTAACCTCATTGGAAATCGCGGCATA
ATCACTGGTGGTATGATTGATGACCGCGTCAACAATGACCTTTATGCCATATTCTTCAGCGGCTGCACAC
ATTTCTTTAAATTCTTGTTCAGTACCTAAGTAACGGTTGCCAATTTGATACGATGTCGGCTGATACAGCC
AGTACCAGTTCGACATGCTTTTATCTCCTTGATTCCCTTCCTTTACTTGGTTAATCGGAGATGTCTGAAT
GGCTGTATATCCTGCATCATGAATATCCTTCATATTGTGTTTTAACGTATTGAACGACCAATTCCATGCA
TGAAGAATGGTTCCGCTTTTGATCGACGGTGCTGTAAGCTCATTCGATTTGTTCGCCGTTTCAGCACTCG
CAGCCGCCGGTCCTGCCAGAACCAAATGAAACAGCAATAAAAATCCAGCGAATAACGGCAGTAAAGAGGT
TTTGAATCGTTTTGCAAACATTCTTGACACTCCTTATTTGATTTTTTGAAGACTTACTTCGGAGTCAAAA
ATCCCTCTTACTTCATTCTTCCGCTTCCTCCTTTCAAACCGATGTGAAGACTGGAGAATTTTGTT
