Features (pLannotate 1.2.2; 22 found; start..end, strand, type, name):
    270..356     +  terminator     rrnB T1 terminator: Escherichia coli rrnB; transcription terminator T1 from the E. coli rrnB gene
    375..402     +  terminator     rrnB T2 terminator: transcription terminator T2 from the E. coli rrnB gene
    481..501     +  terminator     lambda t0 terminator (fragment): minimal transcription terminator from phage lambda (Scholtissek and Grosse, 1987)
    589..638     +  misc_RNA       sTRSV HHRz: hammerhead ribozyme from the tobacco ringspot virus satellite RNA (Khvorova et al., 2003)
    698..1420    +  CDS            ALE1_STACP (fragment): Experimental evidence at protein level: Swiss-Prot protein existence level 1. Lyses staphylococcal cells by hydrolyzing the polyglycine interpeptide bridges of the peptidoglycan. From Staphylococcus capitis.
   1422..1448    +  CDS            lacZα (fragment): LacZα fragment of β-galactosidase; lacZ fragment
   1459..1553    +  terminator     lambda t0 terminator: transcription terminator from phage lambda
   2670..3209    -  CDS            amyE (fragment): AMY_BACSU - Also known as amyA. Experimental evidence at protein level: Swiss-Prot protein existence level 1. From Bacillus subtilis (strain 168).
   3429..3533    +  promoter       AmpR promoter: bla
   3534..4391    +  CDS            bla: BLAT_ECOLX - Experimental evidence at protein level: Swiss-Prot protein existence level 1. TEM-type are the most prevalent beta-lactamases in enterobacteria; they hydrolyze the beta-lactam bond in susceptible beta-lactam antibiotics, thus conferring resistance to penicillins and cephalosporins. TEM-3 and TEM-4 are capable of hydrolyzing cefotaxime and ceftazidime. TEM-5 is capable of hydrolyzing ceftazidime. TEM-6 is capable of hydrolyzing ceftazidime and aztreonam. TEM-8/CAZ-2, TEM- 16/CAZ-7 and TEM-24/CAZ-6 are markedly active against ceftazidime. IRT- 4 shows resistance to beta-lactamase in
   4565..5153    +  rep_origin     ori: high-copy-number ColE1/pMB1/pBR322/pUC origin of replication
   5177..5266    +  CDS            str (fragment): STR_KLEPN - Protein inferred from homology: Swiss-Prot protein existence level 3. The aminoglycoside phosphotransferases achieve inactivation of their antibiotic substrates by phosphorylation. From Klebsiella pneumoniae.
   5333..5392    +  CDS            ENDON_BPT5 (fragment): Experimental evidence at transcript level: Swiss-Prot protein existence level 2. Endonuclease responsible for the single-chain interruptions (nicks) located at specific positions in the minus strand of the viral genome. From Escherichia phage T5 (Enterobacteria phage T5).
   5414..5485    +  CDS            RAF1 (fragment): RAF_YEAST - Experimental evidence at transcript level: Swiss-Prot protein existence level 2. Antagonizes transcriptional repression of recombinase FLP by REP1-REP2. May play a role in plasmid partitioning. From Saccharomyces cerevisiae (strain ATCC 204508 / S288c) (Baker's yeast).
   5617..5653    +  CDS            NeoR/KanR (fragment): aminoglycoside phosphotransferase confers resistance to neomycin, kanamycin, and G418 (Geneticin®)
   5664..5846    +  CDS            D20 (fragment): CAPSD_BPT5 - Experimental evidence at protein level: Swiss-Prot protein existence level 1. Major capsid protein that self-associates to form 120 hexamers and 11 pentamers, building the T=13 icosahedral capsid which about 860 Angstroms in diameter. Responsible for its self-assembly into a procapsid. The phage does not need to encode a separate scaffolfing protein because its capsid protein contains the delta domain that carries that function. The capsid gains its final stability through the reorganization of the subunits that takes place upon expansion. DNA encapsidation through the portal trig
   5847..6143    -  CDS            TcR (fragment): tetracycline efflux protein; tet; confers resistance to tetracycline
   6136..6288    -  CDS            ldh (fragment): LDH_MYCPN - Experimental evidence at protein level: Swiss-Prot protein existence level 1. Catalyzes the conversion of lactate to pyruvate. From Mycoplasma pneumoniae (strain ATCC 29342 / M129).
   6457..6705    -  CDS            amyE (fragment): AMY_BACSU - Also known as amyA. Experimental evidence at protein level: Swiss-Prot protein existence level 1. From Bacillus subtilis (strain 168).
   6708..6890    -  CDS            amyE (fragment): AMY_BACSU - Also known as amyA. Experimental evidence at protein level: Swiss-Prot protein existence level 1. From Bacillus subtilis (strain 168).
   6896..7456    -  CDS            amyE (fragment): AMY_BACSU - Also known as amyA. Experimental evidence at protein level: Swiss-Prot protein existence level 1. From Bacillus subtilis (strain 168).
   7584..8345    -  CDS            spc: S9AD_ENTFL - Also known as aad9 From Enterococcus faecalis (Streptococcus faecalis).
>Addgene plasmid #128411 | pNM261 | addgene full sequence | sequence record 256757 | Addgene NGS Result
AAATAAACTTAATTTAGTTTATTTATAGATTTCATTGGCTTCTAAATTTTTTATCTAGATAATAATTATT
TTAGTTAATTTTATTCTAGATTATATATGATATGATCTTTCATTTCCATAAAACTAAAGTAAGTGTAAAC
CTATTCATTGTTTTAAAAATATCTCTTGCCAGTCACGTTACGTTATTAGTTATAGTTATTATAACATGTA
TTCACGAACGAAAATCGCCATTCGCCAGCTGCAGGAATTCGACCTCTAGCTTGAGGCATCAAATAAAACG
AAAGGCTCAGTCGAAAGACTGGGCCTTTCGTTTTATCTGTTGTTTGTCGGTGAACGCTCTCCTGAGTAGG
ACAAATCCGCCGCTCTAGCTAAGCAGAAGGCCATCCTGACGGATGGCCTTTTTGCGTTTCTACAAACTCT
TGTTAACTCTAGAGCTGCCTGCCGCGTTTCGGTGATGAAGATCTTCCCGATGATTATTAATTCAGAACGC
TCGGTTGCCGCGGCAAGAACGTTGCTCGAGATTGGATCCAATCATTTTGCAAAAGTTGTTGACTTTATCT
ACAAGGTGTGGCATATTGGATCCAATAGCTGTCACCGGATGTGCTTTCCGGTCTGATGAGTCCGTGAGGA
CGAAACAGCCTCTACAAATAATTTTGTTTAATCGGCTGTAAAGGAGGAATTCAAAATGACACATGAACAT
TCAGCACAATGGTTGAATAATTACAAAAAAGGATATGGTTACGGTCCTTATCCATTAGGTATAAATGGCG
GTATGCACTACGGAGTTGATTTTTTTATGAATATTGGAACACCAGTAAAAGCTATTTCAAGCGGAAAAAT
AGTTGAAGCTGGTTGGAGTAATTACGGAGGAGGTAATCAAATAGGTCTTATTGAAAATGATGGAGTGCAT
AGACAATGGTATATGCATCTAAGTAAATATAATGTTAAAGTAGGAGATTATGTCAAAGCTGGTCAAATAA
TCGGTTGGTCTGGAAGCACTGGTTATTCTACAGCACCACATTTACACTTCCAAAGAATGGTTAATTCATT
TTCAAATTCAACTGCCCAAGATCCAATGCCTTTCTTAAAGAGCGCAGGATATGGAAAAGCAGGTGGTACA
GTAACTCCAACGCCGAATACAGGTTGGAAAACAAACAAATATGGCACACTATATAAATCAGAGTCAGCTA
GCTTCACACCTAATACAGATATAATAACAAGAACGACTGGTCCATTTAGAAGCATGCCGCAGTCAGGAGT
CTTAAAAGCAGGTCAAACAATTCATTATGATGAAGTGATGAAACAAGACGGTCATGTTTGGGTAGGTTAT
ACAGGTAACAGTGGCCAACGTATTTACTTGCCTGTAAGAACATGGAATAAATCTACTAATACTTTAGGTG
TTCTTTGGGGAACTATAAAGTAACGTCGTGACTGGGAAAACCCTGGCGACTAGTCTTGGACTCCTGTTGA
TAGATCCAGTAATGACCTCAGAACTCCATCTGGATTTGTTCAGAACGCTCGGTTGCCGCCGGGCGTTTTT
TATTGGTGAGAATCCAGGGGTCCCCAATAATTACGATTTAAATTGGAGCTTAGTCGACAGCTAGCCGCAT
GCAAGCTAATTCGGTGGAAACGAGGTCATCATTTCCTTCCGAAAAAACGGTTGCATTTAAATCTTACATA
TGTAATACTTTCAAAGACTACATTTGTAAGATTTGATGTTTGTAGCGCCCGTCGGCTGAAAGGTGGTGAA
CTACTATGGACATGCCTCGTATTAAACCGGGTCAGCGTGTTATGATGGCACTGCGTAAAATGATTGCAAG
CGGTGAAATCAAAAGTGGTGAACGTATTGCAGAAATTCCGACCGCAGCAGCACTGGGTGTTAGCCGTATG
CCGGTTCGTATCGCACTGCGTTCACTGGAACAAGAAGGTCTGGTTGTTCGTCTGGGTGCACGTGGTTATG
CAGCCCGTGGTGTTAGCAGCGATCAGATTCGTGATGCAATTGAAGTTCGTGGTGTTCTGGAAGGTTTTGC
AGCACGTCGTCTGGCAGAACGTGGTATGACCGCAGAAACCCATGCACGTTTTGTTGTACTGATTGCAGAA
GGTGAAGCACTGTTTGCAGCCGGTCGCCTGAATGGTGAAGATCTGGATCGTTATGCCGCATATAATCAGG
CATTTCATGATACCCTGGTTAGCGCAGCAGGTAATGGTGCAGTTGAAAGCGCACTGGCACGTAATGGTTT
TGAACCGTTTGCAGCAGCCGGTGCACTGGCCCTGGATCTGATGGACCTGTCTGCCGAATATGAACATCTG
CTGGCAGCACATCGTCAGCATCAGGCAGTTCTGGATGCAGTTAGCTGTGGTGATGCCGAAGGTGCAGAAC
GTATTATGCGTGATCATGCACTGGCAGCAATTCGTAATGCAAAAGTTTTTGAAGCAGCAGCAAGCGCAGG
CGCACCGCTGGGTGCAGCATGGTCAATTCGTGCAGATTGATAAGGATCCTAATTGGTAACGAATCAGACA
ATTGACGGCGCGCAACGCAATTAATGTGAGTTAGGATCCTGAGCGCCGGTCGCTACCATTACCAGTTGGT
CTGGTGTCAAAAATAATAATAACCGGGCAGGCCATGTCTGCCCGTATTTCGCGTAAGGAAATCCATTATG
TACTATTTAATTCTGCGTGACATCCCATCGATCAGACCAGTTTTTAATTTGTGTGTTTCCATGTGTCCAG
TTTGGAATACTCTTAACCTCATTGGAAATCGCGGCATAATCACTGGTGGTATGATTGATGACCGCGTCAA
CAATGACCTTTATGCCATATTCTTCAGCGGCTGCACACATTTCTTTAAATTCTTGTTCAGTACCTAAGTA
ACGGTTGCCAATTTGATACGATGTCGGCTGATACAGCCAGTACCAGTTCGACATGCTTTTATCTCCTTGA
TTCCCTTCCTTTACTTGGTTAATCGGAGATGTCTGAATGGCTGTATATCCTGCATCATGAATATCCTTCA
TATTGTGTTTTAACGTATTGAACGACCAATTCCATGCATGAAGAATGGTTCCGCTTTTGATCGACGGTGC
TGTAAGCTCATTCGATTTGTTCGCCGTTTCAGCACTCGCAGCCGCCGGTCCTGCCAGAACCAAATGAAAC
AGCAATAAAAATCCAGCGAATAACGGCAGTAAAGAGGTTTTGAATCGTTTTGCAAACATTCTTGACACTC
CTTATTTGATTTTTTGAAGACTTACTTCGGAGTCAAAAATCCCTCTTACTTCATTCTTCCGCTTCCTCCT
TTCAAACCGATGTGAAGACTGGAGAATTTTGTTAATTCTTGAAGACGAAAGGGCCTCGTGATACGCCTAT
TTTTATAGGTTAATGTCATGATAATAATGGTTTCTTAGACGTCAGGTGGCACTTTTCGGGGAAATGTGCG
CGGAACCCCTATTTGTTTATTTTTCTAAATACATTCAAATATGTATCCGCTCATGAGACAATAACCCTGA
TAAATGCTTCAATAATATTGAAAAAGGAAGAGTATGAGTATTCAACATTTCCGTGTCGCCCTTATTCCCT
TTTTTGCGGCATTTTGCCTTCCTGTTTTTGCTCACCCAGAAACGCTGGTGAAAGTAAAAGATGCTGAAGA
TCAGTTGGGTGCACGAGTGGGTTACATCGAACTGGATCTCAACAGCGGTAAGATCCTTGAGAGTTTTCGC
CCCGAAGAACGTTTTCCAATGATGAGCACTTTTAAAGTTCTGCTATGTGGCGCGGTATTATCCCGTGTTG
ACGCCGGGCAAGAGCAACTCGGTCGCCGCATACACTATTCTCAGAATGACTTGGTTGAGTACTCACCAGT
CACAGAAAAGCATCTTACGGATGGCATGACAGTAAGAGAATTATGCAGTGCTGCCATAACCATGAGTGAT
AACACTGCGGCCAACTTACTTCTGACAACGATCGGAGGACCGAAGGAGCTAACCGCTTTTTTGCACAACA
TGGGGGATCATGTAACTCGCCTTGATCGTTGGGAACCGGAGCTGAATGAAGCCATACCAAACGACGAGCG
TGACACCACGATGCCTGCAGCAATGGCAACAACGTTGCGCAAACTATTAACTGGCGAACTACTTACTCTA
GCTTCCCGGCAACAATTAATAGACTGGATGGAGGCGGATAAAGTTGCAGGACCACTTCTGCGCTCGGCCC
TTCCGGCTGGCTGGTTTATTGCTGATAAATCTGGAGCCGGTGAGCGTGGGTCGCGCGGTATCATTGCAGC
ACTGGGGCCAGATGGTAAGCCCTCCCGTATCGTAGTTATCTACACGACGGGGAGTCAGGCAACTATGGAT
GAACGAAATAGACAGATCGCTGAGATAGGTGCCTCACTGATTAAGCATTGGTAACTGTCAGACCAAGTTT
ACTCATATATACTTTAGATTGATTTAAAACTTCATTTTTAATTTAAAAGGATCTAGGTGAAGATCCTTTT
TGATAATCTCATGACCAAAATCCCTTAACGTGAGTTTTCGTTCCACTGAGCGTCAGACCCCGTAGAAAAG
ATCAAAGGATCTTCTTGAGATCCTTTTTTTCTGCGCGTAATCTGCTGCTTGCAAACAAAAAAACCACCGC
TACCAGCGGTGGTTTGTTTGCCGGATCAAGAGCTACCAACTCTTTTTCCGAAGGTAACTGGCTTCAGCAG
AGCGCAGATACCAAATACTGTCCTTCTAGTGTAGCCGTAGTTAGGCCACCACTTCAAGAACTCTGTAGCA
CCGCCTACATACCTCGCTCTGCTAATCCTGTTACCAGTGGCTGCTGCCAGTGGCGATAAGTCGTGTCTTA
CCGGGTTGGACTCAAGACGATAGTTACCGGATAAGGCGCAGCGGTCGGGCTGAACGGGGGGTTCGTGCAC
ACAGCCCAGCTTGGAGCGAACGACCTACACCGAACTGAGATACCTACAGCGTGAGCTATGAGAAAGCGCC
ACGCTTCCCGAAGGGAGAAAGGCGGACAGGTATCCGGTAAGCGGCAGGGTCGGAACAGGAGAGCGCACGA
GGGAGCTTCCAGGGGGAAACGCCTGGTATCTTTATAGTCCTGTCGGGTTTCGCCACCTCTGACTTGAGCG
TCGATTTTTGTGATGCTCGTCAGGGGGGCGGAGCCTATGGAAAAACGCCAGCAACGCGGCCCGACCTCGA
GCTGGATACTTCCCGTCCGCCAGGGGGACATGCCGGCGATGCTGAAGGTCGCGCGCATTCCCGATGAAGA
GGCCGGTTACCGCCTGTTTGAGGATATAGTAATCTTTCTAAATAGCTTTGGATTGGAGGAGTATGGCCAC
TAATACTAAGTTCAGCTAATAAAAAAATTTGCTAAAGAACTCCAGCTGGATTTCACTGATGAGAATATCG
TCGGAGATAAATATAATAATTCCACTATAGACTATACTAGTATACTCCGTCTACTGTACGATACACTTCC
GCTCAGGTCCTTGTCCTTTAACGAGGATTGTTACGTACGCTAATGGCGTCAAAACAAAGACTCTAGACCT
AGGCCTTAAGATCTGATCATATGCATCCGCGGGCCCGGGTTAACGCGTAATCCATGGATCAAGAGACAGG
ATGAGGATCGTTTCGCATGATTGAACAAGATGGATTGCACGCAGGTTCTCCGGTGCCCTGAATGAACTGC
AGAAAGAGCTGGTAGTTGGCGCACTGTTCGAAGAACTGCCGATGTCCAGTAAGATTCTTACTATGCTGGT
TGAACCGGATGCTGGTAAAGCTACTTGGGTTGCTGCTTCTACTTATGGTACCGATACAACTACTGGTGAG
GAAGTTAAAGGAGCTCTTAAAGAAATCCACTTCAGTAGGTGGCCCGGCTCCATGCACCGCGACGCAACGC
GGGGAGGCAGACAAGGTATAGGGCGGCGCCTACAATCCATGCCAACCCGTTCCATGTGCTCGCCGAGGCG
GTATAAATCGCCGTGACGATCAGCGGTCCAATGATCGAAGTTAGGCTGGTAAGAGCCGCGAGCGATCCTT
GAAGCTGTCCCTGATGGTCGTCATCTACCTGCCTGGACAGCATGGCCTGCAACGCGGGCATCCCGATGCC
GCCGGAAGCGAGAAGAATCATAATGGGGAAGGCCATCCAGCCTCGCGTCGCGACTAAGAAAATGCCGTCA
AATCCGCTCGCCATGACTTCACTAACGATGCCTTTGAAAATCTTCAAGTTCTTTTCTACTAATTCAAGGC
GTGTCTCACCAGGTTTTTGGTTTGCTCCGGCGCAAATGCAGACAATATCAGCATCCTTGCAGGGTATGTT
TCTCTTTGATGTCTTTTTGTTTGTGAAGTATTTCACATTTATATTGTGCAACACTTCACAAACTTTTGCA
AGAGAAAAGTTTTGTCTGATTTATGAACAAAAAAGAAACCATCATTGATGGTTTCTTTCGGTAAGTCCCG
TCTAGCCTTGCCCTCAATGGGGAAGAGAACCGCTTAAGCCCGAGTCATTATATAAACCATTTAGCACGTA
ATCAAAGCCAGGCTGATTCTGACCGGGCACTTGGGCGCTGCCATTATTAAAAATCACTTTTGCGTTGGTT
GTATCCGTGTCCGCAGGCAGCGTCAGCGTGTAAATTCCGTCTGCATTTTTAGTCATTGGTTTTCCAGGCC
AAGATCCGGTCAATTCAATTACTCGGCTCCCATCATGTTTATAGATATAAGCATTTCCTGGCTCCAATGA
TTCGGATTTTGATAGCCGATGGTTTTGGCCGACGCTGGATCTCTTTTAACAAAACTGTATTTCTCGGTCC
TCGTTACACCATCACTGTTCGTTCCTTTTAACATGATGGTGTATGTTTTGCCAAATGGATCTCCTTTTCC
GATTGTGAATTGATCTCCATCCTTAAACGCCTGTCGTCTGGTCCATTATTGATTTGATAAACGGCTTTTG
TTGTATTCGCATCTGCACGCAAGGTAATCGTCAGTTGATCATTGAAAGAATGTGTTACACCTGTTTTGTA
ATTCTCAAGGAAAACATGAGGCGCTTTTGCAATATCATCAGGATAAAGCACAGCTACAGACCTGGCATTG
ATCGTGCCTGTCAGTTTACCATCGTTCACTTGAAATGAACCCGCTCCAGCTTTATTGTCATACCTGCCAT
CAGGCAATTTTGTTGCCGTATTGATAGAGACAGAGGATGAACCTGCATTTGCCAGCACAACGCCATGTGA
GCCGCGCTGATTCATAAATATCTGGTTGTTTCCATTCGGGTTCGAGAGTTCCTCAGGCTGTCCAGCCATC
ACATTGTGAAATCTATTGACCGCAGTGATAGCCTGATCTTCAAATAAAGCACTCCCGCGATCGCCTATTT
GGCTTTTCCCCGGGAACCTCACACCATTTCCGCCTCCCTCAGGTCTGGAAAAGAAAAGAGGCGTACTGCC
TGAACGAGAAGCTATCACCGCCCAGCCTAAACGGATTCCCCCTATGCAAGGGTTTATTGTTTTCTAAAAT
CTGATTACCAATTAGAATGAATATTTCCCAAATATTAAATAATAAAACAAAAAAATTGAAAAAAGTGTTT
CCACCATTTTTTCAATTTTTTTATAATTTTTTTAATCTGTTATTTAAATAGTTTATAGTTAAATTTACAT
TTTCATTAGTCCATTCAATATTCTCTCCAAGATAACTACGAACTGCTAACAAAATTCTCTCCCTATGTTC
TAATGGAGAAGATTCAGCCACTGCATTTCCCGCAATATCTTTTGGTATGATTTTACCCGTGTCCATAGTT
AAAATCATACGGCATAAAGTTAATATAGAGTTGGTTTCATCATCCTGATAATTATCTATTAATTCCTCTG
ACGAATCCATAATGGCTCTTCTCACATCAGAAAATGGAATATCAGGTAGTAATTCCTCTAAGTCATAATT
TCCGTATATTCTTTTATTTTTTCGTTTTGCTTGGTAAAGCATTATGGTTAAATCTGAATTTAATTCCTTC
TGAGGAATGTATCCTTGTTCATAAAGCTCTTGTAACCATTCTCCATAAATAAATTCTTGTTTGGGAGGAT
GATTCCACGGTACCATTTCTTGCTGAATAATAATTGTTAATTCAATATATCGTAAGTTGCTTTTATCTCC
TATTTTTTTTGAAATAGGTCTAATTTTTTGTATAAGTATTTCTTTACTTTGATCTGTCAATGGTTCAGAT
ACGACGACTAAAAAGTCAAGATCACTATTTGGTTTTAGTCCACTCTCAACTCCTGATCCAAACATGTAAG
TACCAATAAGGTTATTTTTTAAATGTTTCCGAAGTATTTTTTTCACTTTATTAATTTGTTCGTATGTATT
CAAATATATCCTCCTCACTATTTTGATTAGTACCTATTTTATATCCATAGTTGTTAATT
