Features (pLannotate 1.2.2; 23 found; start..end, strand, type, name):
    234..320     +  terminator     rrnB T1 terminator: Escherichia coli rrnB; transcription terminator T1 from the E. coli rrnB gene
    339..366     +  terminator     rrnB T2 terminator: transcription terminator T2 from the E. coli rrnB gene
    445..465     +  terminator     lambda t0 terminator (fragment): minimal transcription terminator from phage lambda (Scholtissek and Grosse, 1987)
    553..602     +  misc_RNA       sTRSV HHRz: hammerhead ribozyme from the tobacco ringspot virus satellite RNA (Khvorova et al., 2003)
    662..1015    +  CDS            ALE1_STACP (fragment): Experimental evidence at protein level: Swiss-Prot protein existence level 1. Lyses staphylococcal cells by hydrolyzing the polyglycine interpeptide bridges of the peptidoglycan. From Staphylococcus capitis.
   1015..1383    +  CDS            ALE1_STACP (fragment): Experimental evidence at protein level: Swiss-Prot protein existence level 1. Lyses staphylococcal cells by hydrolyzing the polyglycine interpeptide bridges of the peptidoglycan. From Staphylococcus capitis.
   1385..1411    +  CDS            lacZα (fragment): LacZα fragment of β-galactosidase; lacZ fragment
   1422..1516    +  terminator     lambda t0 terminator: transcription terminator from phage lambda
   2633..3172    -  CDS            amyE (fragment): AMY_BACSU - Also known as amyA. Experimental evidence at protein level: Swiss-Prot protein existence level 1. From Bacillus subtilis (strain 168).
   3392..3496    +  promoter       AmpR promoter: bla
   3497..4354    +  CDS            bla: BLAT_ECOLX - Experimental evidence at protein level: Swiss-Prot protein existence level 1. TEM-type are the most prevalent beta-lactamases in enterobacteria; they hydrolyze the beta-lactam bond in susceptible beta-lactam antibiotics, thus conferring resistance to penicillins and cephalosporins. TEM-3 and TEM-4 are capable of hydrolyzing cefotaxime and ceftazidime. TEM-5 is capable of hydrolyzing ceftazidime. TEM-6 is capable of hydrolyzing ceftazidime and aztreonam. TEM-8/CAZ-2, TEM- 16/CAZ-7 and TEM-24/CAZ-6 are markedly active against ceftazidime. IRT- 4 shows resistance to beta-lactamase in
   4528..5116    +  rep_origin     ori: high-copy-number ColE1/pMB1/pBR322/pUC origin of replication
   5140..5229    +  CDS            str (fragment): STR_KLEPN - Protein inferred from homology: Swiss-Prot protein existence level 3. The aminoglycoside phosphotransferases achieve inactivation of their antibiotic substrates by phosphorylation. From Klebsiella pneumoniae.
   5296..5355    +  CDS            ENDON_BPT5 (fragment): Experimental evidence at transcript level: Swiss-Prot protein existence level 2. Endonuclease responsible for the single-chain interruptions (nicks) located at specific positions in the minus strand of the viral genome. From Escherichia phage T5 (Enterobacteria phage T5).
   5377..5448    +  CDS            RAF1 (fragment): RAF_YEAST - Experimental evidence at transcript level: Swiss-Prot protein existence level 2. Antagonizes transcriptional repression of recombinase FLP by REP1-REP2. May play a role in plasmid partitioning. From Saccharomyces cerevisiae (strain ATCC 204508 / S288c) (Baker's yeast).
   5580..5616    +  CDS            NeoR/KanR (fragment): aminoglycoside phosphotransferase confers resistance to neomycin, kanamycin, and G418 (Geneticin®)
   5627..5809    +  CDS            D20 (fragment): CAPSD_BPT5 - Experimental evidence at protein level: Swiss-Prot protein existence level 1. Major capsid protein that self-associates to form 120 hexamers and 11 pentamers, building the T=13 icosahedral capsid which about 860 Angstroms in diameter. Responsible for its self-assembly into a procapsid. The phage does not need to encode a separate scaffolfing protein because its capsid protein contains the delta domain that carries that function. The capsid gains its final stability through the reorganization of the subunits that takes place upon expansion. DNA encapsidation through the portal trig
   5810..6106    -  CDS            TcR (fragment): tetracycline efflux protein; tet; confers resistance to tetracycline
   6099..6251    -  CDS            ldh (fragment): LDH_MYCPN - Experimental evidence at protein level: Swiss-Prot protein existence level 1. Catalyzes the conversion of lactate to pyruvate. From Mycoplasma pneumoniae (strain ATCC 29342 / M129).
   6420..6668    -  CDS            amyE (fragment): AMY_BACSU - Also known as amyA. Experimental evidence at protein level: Swiss-Prot protein existence level 1. From Bacillus subtilis (strain 168).
   6671..6853    -  CDS            amyE (fragment): AMY_BACSU - Also known as amyA. Experimental evidence at protein level: Swiss-Prot protein existence level 1. From Bacillus subtilis (strain 168).
   6859..7419    -  CDS            amyE (fragment): AMY_BACSU - Also known as amyA. Experimental evidence at protein level: Swiss-Prot protein existence level 1. From Bacillus subtilis (strain 168).
   7547..8308    -  CDS            spc: S9AD_ENTFL - Also known as aad9 From Enterococcus faecalis (Streptococcus faecalis).
>Addgene plasmid #128411 | pNM261 Sequencing Result | analyzer sequence | sequence record 252408
GGCTTCTAAATTTTTTATCTAGATAATAATTATTTTAGTTAATTTTATTCTAGATTATATATGATATGAT
CTTTCATTTCCATAAAACTAAAGTAAGTGTAAACCTATTCATTGTTTTAAAAATATCTCTTGCCAGTCAC
GTTACGTTATTAGTTATAGTTATTATAACATGTATTCACGAACGAAAATCGCCATTCGCCAGCTGCAGGA
ATTCGACCTCTAGCTTGAGGCATCAAATAAAACGAAAGGCTCAGTCGAAAGACTGGGCCTTTCGTTTTAT
CTGTTGTTTGTCGGTGAACGCTCTCCTGAGTAGGACAAATCCGCCGCTCTAGCTAAGCAGAAGGCCATCC
TGACGGATGGCCTTTTTGCGTTTCTACAAACTCTTGTTAACTCTAGAGCTGCCTGCCGCGTTTCGGTGAT
GAAGATCTTCCCGATGATTATTAATTCAGAACGCTCGGTTGCCGCGGCAAGAACGTTGCTCGAGATTGGA
TCCAATCATTTTGCAAAAGTTGTTGACTTTATCTACAAGGTGTGGCATATTGGATCCAATAGCTGTCACC
GGATGTGCTTTCCGGTCTGATGAGTCCGTGAGGACGAAACAGCCTCTACAAATAATTTTGTTTAATCGGC
TGTAAAGGAGGAATTCAAAATGACACATGAACATTCAGCACAATGGTTGAATAATTACAAAAAAGGATAT
GGTTACGGTCCTTATCCATTAGGTATAAATGGCGGTATGCACTACGGAGTTGATTTTTTTATGAATATTG
GAACACCAGTAAAAGCTATTTCAAGCGGAAAAATAGTTGAAGCTGGTTGGAGTAATTACGGAGGAGGTAA
TCAAATAGGTCTTATTGAAAATGATGGAGTGCATAGACAATGGTATATGCATCTAAGTAAATATAATGTT
AAAGTAGGAGATTATGTCAAAGCTGGTCAAATAATCGGTTGGTCTGGAAGCACTGGTTATTCTACAGCAC
CACATTTACACTTCCAAAGAATGGTTAATTCATTTCAAATTCAACTGCCCAAGATCCAATGCCTTTCTTA
AAGAGCGCAGGATATGGAAAAGCAGGTGGTACAGTAACTCCAACGCCGAATACAGGTTGGAAAACAAACA
AATATGGCACACTATATAAATCAGAGTCAGCTAGCTTCACACCTAATACAGATATAATAACAAGAACGAC
TGGTCCATTTAGAAGCATGCCGCAGTCAGGAGTCTTAAAAGCAGGTCAAACAATTCATTATGATGAAGTG
ATGAAACAAGACGGTCATGTTTGGGTAGGTTATACAGGTAACAGTGGCCAACGTATTTACTTGCCTGTAA
GAACATGGAATAAATCTACTAATACTTTAGGTGTTCTTTGGGGAACTATAAAGTAACGTCGTGACTGGGA
AAACCCTGGCGACTAGTCTTGGACTCCTGTTGATAGATCCAGTAATGACCTCAGAACTCCATCTGGATTT
GTTCAGAACGCTCGGTTGCCGCCGGGCGTTTTTTATTGGTGAGAATCCAGGGGTCCCCAATAATTACGAT
TTAAATTGGAGCTTAGTCGACAGCTAGCCGCATGCAAGCTAATTCGGTGGAAACGAGGTCATCATTTCCT
TCCGAAAAAACGGTTGCATTTAAATCTTACATATGTAATACTTTCAAAGACTACATTTGTAAGATTTGAT
GTTTGTAGCGCCCGTCGGCTGAAAGGTGGTGAACTACTATGGACATGCCTCGTATTAAACCGGGTCAGCG
TGTTATGATGGCACTGCGTAAAATGATTGCAAGCGGTGAAATCAAAAGTGGTGAACGTATTGCAGAAATT
CCGACCGCAGCAGCACTGGGTGTTAGCCGTATGCCGGTTCGTATCGCACTGCGTTCACTGGAACAAGAAG
GTCTGGTTGTTCGTCTGGGTGCACGTGGTTATGCAGCCCGTGGTGTTAGCAGCGATCAGATTCGTGATGC
AATTGAAGTTCGTGGTGTTCTGGAAGGTTTTGCAGCACGTCGTCTGGCAGAACGTGGTATGACCGCAGAA
ACCCATGCACGTTTTGTTGTACTGATTGCAGAAGGTGAAGCACTGTTTGCAGCCGGTCGCCTGAATGGTG
AAGATCTGGATCGTTATGCCGCATATAATCAGGCATTTCATGATACCCTGGTTAGCGCAGCAGGTAATGG
TGCAGTTGAAAGCGCACTGGCACGTAATGGTTTTGAACCGTTTGCAGCAGCCGGTGCACTGGCCCTGGAT
CTGATGGACCTGTCTGCCGAATATGAACATCTGCTGGCAGCACATCGTCAGCATCAGGCAGTTCTGGATG
CAGTTAGCTGTGGTGATGCCGAAGGTGCAGAACGTATTATGCGTGATCATGCACTGGCAGCAATTCGTAA
TGCAAAAGTTTTTGAAGCAGCAGCAAGCGCAGGCGCACCGCTGGGTGCAGCATGGTCAATTCGTGCAGAT
TGATAAGGATCCTAATTGGTAACGAATCAGACAATTGACGGCGCGCAACGCAATTAATGTGAGTTAGGAT
CCTGAGCGCCGGTCGCTACCATTACCAGTTGGTCTGGTGTCAAAAATAATAATAACCGGGCAGGCCATGT
CTGCCCGTATTTCGCGTAAGGAAATCCATTATGTACTATTTAATTCTGCGTGACATCCCATCGATCAGAC
CAGTTTTTAATTTGTGTGTTTCCATGTGTCCAGTTTGGAATACTCTTAACCTCATTGGAAATCGCGGCAT
AATCACTGGTGGTATGATTGATGACCGCGTCAACAATGACCTTTATGCCATATTCTTCAGCGGCTGCACA
CATTTCTTTAAATTCTTGTTCAGTACCTAAGTAACGGTTGCCAATTTGATACGATGTCGGCTGATACAGC
CAGTACCAGTTCGACATGCTTTTATCTCCTTGATTCCCTTCCTTTACTTGGTTAATCGGAGATGTCTGAA
TGGCTGTATATCCTGCATCATGAATATCCTTCATATTGTGTTTTAACGTATTGAACGACCAATTCCATGC
ATGAAGAATGGTTCCGCTTTTGATCGACGGTGCTGTAAGCTCATTCGATTTGTTCGCCGTTTCAGCACTC
GCAGCCGCCGGTCCTGCCAGAACCAAATGAAACAGCAATAAAAATCCAGCGAATAACGGCAGTAAAGAGG
TTTTGAATCGTTTTGCAAACATTCTTGACACTCCTTATTTGATTTTTTGAAGACTTACTTCGGAGTCAAA
AATCCCTCTTACTTCATTCTTCCGCTTCCTCCTTTCAAACCGATGTGAAGACTGGAGAATTTTGTTAATT
CTTGAAGACGAAAGGGCCTCGTGATACGCCTATTTTTATAGGTTAATGTCATGATAATAATGGTTTCTTA
GACGTCAGGTGGCACTTTTCGGGGAAATGTGCGCGGAACCCCTATTTGTTTATTTTTCTAAATACATTCA
AATATGTATCCGCTCATGAGACAATAACCCTGATAAATGCTTCAATAATATTGAAAAAGGAAGAGTATGA
GTATTCAACATTTCCGTGTCGCCCTTATTCCCTTTTTTGCGGCATTTTGCCTTCCTGTTTTTGCTCACCC
AGAAACGCTGGTGAAAGTAAAAGATGCTGAAGATCAGTTGGGTGCACGAGTGGGTTACATCGAACTGGAT
CTCAACAGCGGTAAGATCCTTGAGAGTTTTCGCCCCGAAGAACGTTTTCCAATGATGAGCACTTTTAAAG
TTCTGCTATGTGGCGCGGTATTATCCCGTGTTGACGCCGGGCAAGAGCAACTCGGTCGCCGCATACACTA
TTCTCAGAATGACTTGGTTGAGTACTCACCAGTCACAGAAAAGCATCTTACGGATGGCATGACAGTAAGA
GAATTATGCAGTGCTGCCATAACCATGAGTGATAACACTGCGGCCAACTTACTTCTGACAACGATCGGAG
GACCGAAGGAGCTAACCGCTTTTTTGCACAACATGGGGGATCATGTAACTCGCCTTGATCGTTGGGAACC
GGAGCTGAATGAAGCCATACCAAACGACGAGCGTGACACCACGATGCCTGCAGCAATGGCAACAACGTTG
CGCAAACTATTAACTGGCGAACTACTTACTCTAGCTTCCCGGCAACAATTAATAGACTGGATGGAGGCGG
ATAAAGTTGCAGGACCACTTCTGCGCTCGGCCCTTCCGGCTGGCTGGTTTATTGCTGATAAATCTGGAGC
CGGTGAGCGTGGGTCGCGCGGTATCATTGCAGCACTGGGGCCAGATGGTAAGCCCTCCCGTATCGTAGTT
ATCTACACGACGGGGAGTCAGGCAACTATGGATGAACGAAATAGACAGATCGCTGAGATAGGTGCCTCAC
TGATTAAGCATTGGTAACTGTCAGACCAAGTTTACTCATATATACTTTAGATTGATTTAAAACTTCATTT
TTAATTTAAAAGGATCTAGGTGAAGATCCTTTTTGATAATCTCATGACCAAAATCCCTTAACGTGAGTTT
TCGTTCCACTGAGCGTCAGACCCCGTAGAAAAGATCAAAGGATCTTCTTGAGATCCTTTTTTTCTGCGCG
TAATCTGCTGCTTGCAAACAAAAAAACCACCGCTACCAGCGGTGGTTTGTTTGCCGGATCAAGAGCTACC
AACTCTTTTTCCGAAGGTAACTGGCTTCAGCAGAGCGCAGATACCAAATACTGTCCTTCTAGTGTAGCCG
TAGTTAGGCCACCACTTCAAGAACTCTGTAGCACCGCCTACATACCTCGCTCTGCTAATCCTGTTACCAG
TGGCTGCTGCCAGTGGCGATAAGTCGTGTCTTACCGGGTTGGACTCAAGACGATAGTTACCGGATAAGGC
GCAGCGGTCGGGCTGAACGGGGGGTTCGTGCACACAGCCCAGCTTGGAGCGAACGACCTACACCGAACTG
AGATACCTACAGCGTGAGCTATGAGAAAGCGCCACGCTTCCCGAAGGGAGAAAGGCGGACAGGTATCCGG
TAAGCGGCAGGGTCGGAACAGGAGAGCGCACGAGGGAGCTTCCAGGGGGAAACGCCTGGTATCTTTATAG
TCCTGTCGGGTTTCGCCACCTCTGACTTGAGCGTCGATTTTTGTGATGCTCGTCAGGGGGGCGGAGCCTA
TGGAAAAACGCCAGCAACGCGGCCCGACCTCGAGCTGGATACTTCCCGTCCGCCAGGGGGACATGCCGGC
GATGCTGAAGGTCGCGCGCATTCCCGATGAAGAGGCCGGTTACCGCCTGTTTGAGGATATAGTAATCTTT
CTAAATAGCTTTGGATTGGAGGAGTATGGCCACTAATACTAAGTTCAGCTAATAAAAAAATTTGCTAAAG
AACTCCAGCTGGATTTCACTGATGAGAATATCGTCGGAGATAAATATAATAATTCCACTATAGACTATAC
TAGTATACTCCGTCTACTGTACGATACACTTCCGCTCAGGTCCTTGTCCTTTAACGAGGATTGTTACGTA
CGCTAATGGCGTCAAAACAAAGACTCTAGACCTAGGCCTTAAGATCTGATCATATGCATCCGCGGGCCCG
GGTTAACGCGTAATCCATGGATCAAGAGACAGGATGAGGATCGTTTCGCATGATTGAACAAGATGGATTG
CACGCAGGTTCTCCGGTGCCCTGAATGAACTGCAGAAAGAGCTGGTAGTTGGCGCACTGTTCGAAGAACT
GCCGATGTCCAGTAAGATTCTTACTATGCTGGTTGAACCGGATGCTGGTAAAGCTACTTGGGTTGCTGCT
TCTACTTATGGTACCGATACAACTACTGGTGAGGAAGTTAAAGGAGCTCTTAAAGAAATCCACTTCAGTA
GGTGGCCCGGCTCCATGCACCGCGACGCAACGCGGGGAGGCAGACAAGGTATAGGGCGGCGCCTACAATC
CATGCCAACCCGTTCCATGTGCTCGCCGAGGCGGTATAAATCGCCGTGACGATCAGCGGTCCAATGATCG
AAGTTAGGCTGGTAAGAGCCGCGAGCGATCCTTGAAGCTGTCCCTGATGGTCGTCATCTACCTGCCTGGA
CAGCATGGCCTGCAACGCGGGCATCCCGATGCCGCCGGAAGCGAGAAGAATCATAATGGGGAAGGCCATC
CAGCCTCGCGTCGCGACTAAGAAAATGCCGTCAAATCCGCTCGCCATGACTTCACTAACGATGCCTTTGA
AAATCTTCAAGTTCTTTTCTACTAATTCAAGGCGTGTCTCACCAGGTTTTTGGTTTGCTCCGGCGCAAAT
GCAGACAATATCAGCATCCTTGCAGGGTATGTTTCTCTTTGATGTCTTTTTGTTTGTGAAGTATTTCACA
TTTATATTGTGCAACACTTCACAAACTTTTGCAAGAGAAAAGTTTTGTCTGATTTATGAACAAAAAAGAA
ACCATCATTGATGGTTTCTTTCGGTAAGTCCCGTCTAGCCTTGCCCTCAATGGGGAAGAGAACCGCTTAA
GCCCGAGTCATTATATAAACCATTTAGCACGTAATCAAAGCCAGGCTGATTCTGACCGGGCACTTGGGCG
CTGCCATTATTAAAAATCACTTTTGCGTTGGTTGTATCCGTGTCCGCAGGCAGCGTCAGCGTGTAAATTC
CGTCTGCATTTTTAGTCATTGGTTTTCCAGGCCAAGATCCGGTCAATTCAATTACTCGGCTCCCATCATG
TTTATAGATATAAGCATTTCCTGGCTCCAATGATTCGGATTTTGATAGCCGATGGTTTTGGCCGACGCTG
GATCTCTTTTAACAAAACTGTATTTCTCGGTCCTCGTTACACCATCACTGTTCGTTCCTTTTAACATGAT
GGTGTATGTTTTGCCAAATGGATCTCCTTTTCCGATTGTGAATTGATCTCCATCCTTAAACGCCTGTCGT
CTGGTCCATTATTGATTTGATAAACGGCTTTTGTTGTATTCGCATCTGCACGCAAGGTAATCGTCAGTTG
ATCATTGAAAGAATGTGTTACACCTGTTTTGTAATTCTCAAGGAAAACATGAGGCGCTTTTGCAATATCA
TCAGGATAAAGCACAGCTACAGACCTGGCATTGATCGTGCCTGTCAGTTTACCATCGTTCACTTGAAATG
AACCCGCTCCAGCTTTATTGTCATACCTGCCATCAGGCAATTTTGTTGCCGTATTGATAGAGACAGAGGA
TGAACCTGCATTTGCCAGCACAACGCCATGTGAGCCGCGCTGATTCATAAATATCTGGTTGTTTCCATTC
GGGTTCGAGAGTTCCTCAGGCTGTCCAGCCATCACATTGTGAAATCTATTGACCGCAGTGATAGCCTGAT
CTTCAAATAAAGCACTCCCGCGATCGCCTATTTGGCTTTTCCCCGGGAACCTCACACCATTTCCGCCTCC
CTCAGGTCTGGAAAAGAAAAGAGGCGTACTGCCTGAACGAGAAGCTATCACCGCCCAGCCTAAACGGATT
CCCCCTATGCAAGGGTTTATTGTTTTCTAAAATCTGATTACCAATTAGAATGAATATTTCCCAAATATTA
AATAATAAAACAAAAAAATTGAAAAAAGTGTTTCCACCATTTTTTCAATTTTTTTATAATTTTTTTAATC
TGTTATTTAAATAGTTTATAGTTAAATTTACATTTTCATTAGTCCATTCAATATTCTCTCCAAGATAACT
ACGAACTGCTAACAAAATTCTCTCCCTATGTTCTAATGGAGAAGATTCAGCCACTGCATTTCCCGCAATA
TCTTTTGGTATGATTTTACCCGTGTCCATAGTTAAAATCATACGGCATAAAGTTAATATAGAGTTGGTTT
CATCATCCTGATAATTATCTATTAATTCCTCTGACGAATCCATAATGGCTCTTCTCACATCAGAAAATGG
AATATCAGGTAGTAATTCCTCTAAGTCATAATTTCCGTATATTCTTTTATTTTTTCGTTTTGCTTGGTAA
AGCATTATGGTTAAATCTGAATTTAATTCCTTCTGAGGAATGTATCCTTGTTCATAAAGCTCTTGTAACC
ATTCTCCATAAATAAATTCTTGTTTGGGAGGATGATTCCACGGTACCATTTCTTGCTGAATAATAATTGT
TAATTCAATATATCGTAAGTTGCTTTTATCTCCTATTTTTTTTGAAATAGGTCTAATTTTTTGTATAAGT
ATTTCTTTACTTTGATCTGTCAATGGTTCAGATACGACGACTAAAAAGTCAAGATCACTATTTGGTTTTA
GTCCACTCTCAACTCCTGATCCAAACATGTAAGTACCAATAAGGTTATTTTTTAAATGTTTCCGAAGTAT
TTTTTTCACTTTATTAATTTGTTCGTATGTATTCAAATATATCCTCCTCACTATTTTGATTAGTACCTAT
TTTATATCCATAGTTGTTAATTAAATAAACTTAATTTAGTTTATTTATAGATTTCATT
